Addgene plasmid #229032: pTE5425
Purpose: Expression vector for 10xHis-phi29 DNA polymerase (catalytically inactive mutant D249E): PT7-lacO-g10leader-p2 dead-T7 terminator, CamR
Depositing lab: Tobias Erb. Depositing organization: Max Planck Institute for Terrestrial Microbiology. Publication: Genetically encoded control of in vitro transcription-translation coupled DNA replication. Barthel S, Hoffmann-Becking M, Karimov IG, Erb TJ. bioRxiv 2025.07.08.663768; doi: 10.1101/2025.07.08.663768.
Backbone
  Vector backbone: pME_G_E_0008_pET16b_entry vector_sfGFP
  Vector type: Bacterial Expression
Growth in bacteria
  Bacterial resistance: Chloramphenicol, 25 μg/mL
  Growth temperature: 37°C
  Growth strain: DH5alpha
  Copy number: Unknown
Gene/Insert
  Gene/Insert name: PT7-lacO-g10lead-10xHisTag-phi29 DNAP (D249E, catalytically inactive)
  Promoter: PT7-lacO
  Tag / fusion protein: 10x His-tag + Factor Xa recognition site (N terminal on backbone)
  Cloning method: Golden Gate
  Sequencing primers: 5′ ATGCGTCCGGCGTAG; 3′ GAAGCCTGCATAACGCGAAG
Terms and licenses: Academic/Nonprofit Terms; Industry Terms: Not Available to Industry
Depositor comments: Please visit https://doi.org/10.1101/2025.07.08.663768 bioRxiv preprint.
How to cite: pTE5425 was a gift from Tobias Erb (Addgene plasmid # 229032 ; http://n2t.net/addgene:229032 ; RRID:Addgene_229032)
