[The description below was written by a language model from this plasmid's Addgene catalogue record, the feature table of its GenBank file and pLannotate feature annotations shown in this document.]
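Description:
pTE5425 is a roughly 5.5 kb bacterial expression plasmid built by Golden Gate assembly in a pET16b-derived entry vector. It is designed to produce a catalytically inactive form of the bacteriophage phi29 DNA polymerase (gene 2 product, p2). It replicates in E. coli from a pMB1/ColE1-type origin and is selected with chloramphenicol through a cat gene, which has its own promoter and is followed by a lambda t0 terminator. The catalogue entry lists the copy number as unknown. The backbone also carries lacI under a lacI/lacIq-type promoter, a CAP binding site, and a residual fragment of a tetracycline resistance gene that is presumably non-functional.

The expression cassette consists of a T7 promoter followed by a lac operator, the T7 gene 10 leader with its efficient ribosome binding site, the polymerase open reading frame, and a downstream terminator. The purpose field calls this a T7 terminator, whereas automated annotation matches it to a his operon terminator. Transcription therefore depends on T7 RNA polymerase and is repressed by the plasmid-encoded Lac repressor until relieved by IPTG or lactose. The protein carries an N-terminal 10xHis tag for affinity purification, followed by a factor Xa site that allows the tag to be removed. The D249E substitution abolishes polymerase activity; one internal file label writes it as D246E, but the feature annotation and catalogue entry both give D249E.

The associated work concerns genetic control of DNA replication coupled to in vitro transcription-translation. In that context the plasmid most plausibly serves as a replication-dead negative control alongside the matching wild-type polymerase plasmid, although the record does not state this use explicitly. Annotated qPCR primer sites in the origin region suggest that plasmid DNA levels were quantified in such experiments.
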