LOCUS       pTE5425_[pSB0146_0_04_phi29_DNAP_(p2)_[D246E_catalytically_inactive]] 5525 bp DNA circular UNA 26-OCT-2024
DEFINITION  Expression vector for N-terminal His-tagged phi29 DNA polymerase
            D249E (inactive mutant).
ACCESSION   urn.local.BarthelS.46n-idhjfyu
VERSION     urn.local.BarthelS.46n-idhjfyu
KEYWORDS    .
SOURCE
  ORGANISM  .
FEATURES             Location/Qualifiers
     promoter        31..48
                     /note="T7 RNA polymerase promoter"
                     /regulatory_class="promoter"
                     /note="Derived using Geneious Prime 2020.1.2 'Annotate from
                     Database' based on nucleotide similarity"
                     /Transferred_From="T7"
                     /Transferred_Similarity="100.00%"
                     /Primary_Match="100.00%; Adjusted-Interval-0:0/0; T7"
                     /label="T7"
     Operator        54..70
                     /bound_moiety="lac repressor encoded by lacI"
                     /note="The lac repressor binds to the lac operator to
                     inhibit transcription in E. coli. This inhibition can be
                     relieved by adding lactose or
                     isopropyl-β-D-thiogalactopyranoside (IPTG)."
                     /note="Derived using Geneious Prime 2022.2.2 'Annotate from
                     Database' based on nucleotide similarity"
                     /Transferred_From="G95-pUC57-OriL191pT7-pg2_DNAPphi29-vsv-
                     TP-opt-T7t-OriR194[3]"
                     /Transferred_Similarity="100.00%"
                     /Primary_Match="100.00%; Adjusted-Interval-0:0/0; lac
                     operator (G95-pUC57-Or
                     iL191pT7-pg2_DNAPphi29-vsv-TP-opt-T7t-OriR194[3])"
                     /modified_by="BarthelS"
                     /label="lacO"
     RBS             104..110
                     /created_by="BarthelS"
                     /label="RBS"
     CDS             118..1908
                     /created_by="BarthelS"
                     /modified_by="BarthelS"
                     /label="10xHis-phi29 DNAP (D249E, dead)"
     misc_feature    124..153
                     /kind="tag"
                     /note="6X polyhistidine tag used for protein purification"
                     /Color="#FFFFB9"
                     /note="Derived using Geneious Prime 2020.1.2 'Annotate from
                     Database' based on protein similarity"
                     /Transferred_From="polyhistidine"
                     /Transferred_Translation_Similarity="100.00%"
                     /Primary_Match="100.00%; Adjusted-Interval-0:0/0;
                     polyhistidine"
                     /Alternative_Match="100.00%; Adjusted-Interval-0:3/3;
                     polyhistidine"
                     /label="polyhistidine"
     misc_feature    166..177
                     /kind="recognition site"
                     /note="factor Xa recognition and cleavage site"
                     /note="Derived using Geneious Prime 2020.1.2 'Annotate from
                     Database' based on protein similarity"
                     /Transferred_From="factor XA site"
                     /Transferred_Translation_Similarity="100.00%"
                     /Primary_Match="100.00%; Adjusted-Interval-0:0/0; factor XA
                     site"
                     /label="factor XA site"
     Mutation        925..927
                     /created_by="BarthelS"
                     /modified_by="BarthelS"
                     /label="D249E"
     ligation        1913..1916
                     /label="Ligation"
     terminator      1950..2007
                     /created_by="Daniel"
                     /label="Terminator"
     primer_bind     complement(2011..2030)
                     /Mismatches=0 /%GC="55.0"
                     /Hairpin_Tm="47.0"
                     /Self_Dimer_Tm="15.9"
                     /Tm="60.0"
                     /Sequence="GAAGCCTGCATAACGCGAAG"
                     /created_by="primer3"
                     /note="Derived using Geneious Prime 2022.1.1 'Annotate from
                     Database' based on nucleotide similarity"
                     /Transferred_From="oSB0020_lvl0_seq_rev"
                     /Transferred_Similarity="100.00%"
                     /Primary_Match="100.00%; Adjusted-Interval-0:0/0;
                     oSB0020_lvl0_seq_r ev"
                     /label="oSB0020_lvl0_seq_rev"
     rep_origin      complement(2202..2790)
                     /created_by="Daniel"
                     /modified_by="Daniel"
                     /label="pMB1"
     primer_bind     2424..2444
                     /created_by="Hoffmann-Becking"
                     /Sequence="GGTGTAGGTCGTTCGCTCCAA"
                     /Tm="62.4" /%GC="57.1"
                     /Hairpin_Tm="None"
                     /Self_Dimer_Tm="8.3"
                     /modified_by="BarthelS"
                     /note="Derived using Geneious Prime 2024.0.7 'Annotate from
                     Database' based on nucleotide similarity"
                     /Transferred_From="pTE5415 [pSB0112_0_04_phi29 DNAP wt]"
                     /Transferred_Similarity="100.00%"
                     /Primary_Match="100.00%; Adjusted-Interval-0:0/0;
                     oMHB010_qPCR_fw (pTE5415 [pSB0112_0_04_phi29 DNAP wt])"
                     /Alternative_Match="100.00%; Adjusted-Interval-0:0/0;
                     oMHB010_qPCR_fw (pTE5422
                     [pSB0101_1_PT7-4bp-tetO_B0035-sfGFP_1xpepper_T7term])"
                     /label="oMHB010_qPCR_fw"
     primer_bind     complement(2560..2583)
                     /created_by="Hoffmann-Becking"
                     /Sequence="CCTCGCTCTGCTAATCCTGTTACC"
                     /Tm="62.8" /%GC="54.2"
                     /Hairpin_Tm="None"
                     /Self_Dimer_Tm="None"
                     /modified_by="BarthelS"
                     /note="Derived using Geneious Prime 2024.0.7 'Annotate from
                     Database' based on nucleotide similarity"
                     /Transferred_From="pTE5415 [pSB0112_0_04_phi29 DNAP wt]"
                     /Transferred_Similarity="100.00%"
                     /Primary_Match="100.00%; Adjusted-Interval-0:0/0;
                     oMHB011_qPCR_rev (pTE5415 [pSB0112_0_04_phi29 DNAP wt])"
                     /Alternative_Match="100.00%; Adjusted-Interval-0:0/0;
                     oMHB011_qPCR_rev (pTE5422
                     [pSB0101_1_PT7-4bp-tetO_B0035-sfGFP_1xpepper_T7term])"
                     /label="oMHB011_qPCR_rev"
     terminator      2973..3067
                     /created_by="Daniel"
                     /label="Terminator"
     CDS             complement(3088..3747)
                     /created_by="Daniel"
                     /label="cat"
     terminator      3931..3974
                     /created_by="Daniel"
                     /label="Terminator"
     regulatory      4053..4074
                     /note="catabolite activator protein binding site"
                     /regulatory_class="other"
                     /note="Derived using Geneious Prime 2020.1.2 'Annotate from
                     Database' based on nucleotide similarity"
                     /Transferred_From="CAP BS"
                     /Transferred_Similarity="95.45%"
                     /Primary_Match="95.45%; Adjusted-Interval-0:0/0; CAP BS"
                     /label="CAP BS"
     CDS             complement(<4087..5169)
                     /gene="lacI"
                     /SECDrawAs="Gene"
                     /SECStyleId=1
                     /note="Derived using Geneious Prime 2024.0.7 'Annotate from
                     Database' based on nucleotide similarity"
                     /Transferred_From="pTE5415 [pSB0112_0_04_phi29 DNAP wt]"
                     /Transferred_Similarity="100.00%"
                     /Primary_Match="100.00%; Adjusted-Interval-0:0/0; lacI CDS
                     (pTE5415 [pSB0112_0_04_phi29 DNAP wt])"
                     /Alternative_Match="100.00%; Adjusted-Interval-0:-123/111;
                     lacI CDS (pTE5425 [pSB0146_0_04_phi29 DNAP (p2) [D246E
                     catalytically inactive]])"
                     /Alternative_Match="100.00%; Adjusted-Interval-0:-953/0;
                     lacI CDS (pTE5425 [pSB0146_0_04_phi29 DNAP (p2) [D246E
                     catalytically inactive]])"
                     /label="lacI CDS"
     promoter        complement(5170..5247)
                     /note="lacIq promoter region"
                     /regulatory_class="promoter"
                     /note="Derived using Geneious Prime 2020.1.2 'Annotate from
                     Database' based on nucleotide similarity"
                     /Transferred_From="lacIq"
                     /Transferred_Similarity="98.72%"
                     /Primary_Match="98.72%; Adjusted-Interval-0:0/0; lacIq"
                     /label="lacIq"
     primer_bind     5514..3
                     /created_by="BarthelS"
                     /Sequence="ATGCGTCCGGCGTAG"
                     /Tm="55.9" /%GC="66.7"
                     /Hairpin_Tm="47.9"
                     /Self_Dimer_Tm="17.4"
                     /modified_by="BarthelS"
                     /note="Derived using Geneious Prime 2022.1.1 'Annotate from
                     Database' based on nucleotide similarity"
                     /Transferred_From="oSB0118_pETup42bp"
                     /Transferred_Similarity="100.00%"
                     /Primary_Match="100.00%; Adjusted-Interval-0:0/0;
                     oSB0118_pETup42bp< /a>"
                     /Alternative_Match="100.00%; Adjusted-Interval-0:0/0;
                     oSB0118_pETup42bp< /a>"
                     /label="oSB0118_pETup42bp"
ORIGIN
        1 tagaggatcg agatctcgat cccgcgaaat taatacgact cactataggg gaattgtgag
       61 cggataacaa ttcccctcta gaaataattt tgtttaactt taagaaggag atataccatg
      121 ggccatcatc atcatcatca tcatcatcat cacagcagcg gccatatcga aggtcgtcat
      181 gggtctcgaa tgccgcgtaa aatgtacagc tgcgattttg aaacgacgac gaaagttgaa
      241 gattgccgtg tctgggccta tggttatatg aacatcgaag accattcaga atataaaatt
      301 ggcaactcgc tggatgaatt tatggcgtgg gtgctgaaag ttcaggccga cctgtacttc
      361 cacaatctga aatttgatgg tgcgttcatt atcaactggc tggaacgtaa tggctttaaa
      421 tggagcgccg atggtctgcc gaacacctat aatacgatta tctctcgtat gggccaatgg
      481 tatatgattg atatctgcct gggctacaaa ggtaaacgca aaattcatac cgtgatctat
      541 gacagcctga aaaaactgcc gtttccggtg aagaaaattg cgaaagattt caaactgacc
      601 gtcctgaaag gcgatattga ctatcacaaa gaacgtccgg ttggttacaa aatcacgccg
      661 gaagaatatg cgtacattaa aaacgatatc cagattatcg cagaagctct gctgattcag
      721 tttaaacaag gcctggatcg catgaccgcc ggcagtgact ccctgaaagg tttcaaagat
      781 atcatcacca cgaaaaaatt taagaaagtg ttcccgaccc tgagcctggg tctggataaa
      841 gaagttcgtt atgcataccg cggcggtttt acgtggctga acgaccgttt caaagaaaaa
      901 gaaattggcg agggtatggt ctttgaagtg aatagtctgt atccggctca gatgtactcc
      961 cgcctgctgc cgtatggcga accgatcgtt ttcgagggta aatatgtctg ggatgaagac
     1021 tacccgctgc atattcagca catccgttgt gaatttgaac tgaaagaagg ctatattccg
     1081 accattcaaa tcaaacgtag ccgcttctat aagggtaacg aatacctgaa aagctctggc
     1141 ggtgaaatcg cagacctgtg gctgagtaac gtcgatctgg aactgatgaa agaacattac
     1201 gatctgtaca acgttgaata catctccggc ctgaaattta aagccaccac gggtctgttt
     1261 aaagatttca ttgacaaatg gacctacatc aaaaccacgt ctgaaggtgc aatcaaacag
     1321 ctggctaaac tgatgctgaa cagcctgtat ggcaaatttg catctaatcc ggatgttacc
     1381 ggtaaagtcc cgtacctgaa agaaaatggc gctctgggtt ttcgcctggg cgaagaagaa
     1441 accaaagatc cggtgtatac gccgatgggt gttttcatta ccgcgtgggc acgttacacc
     1501 accatcaccg ccgcacaagc gtgctatgac cgcattatct actgtgatac cgactcaatt
     1561 catctgaccg gcacggaaat cccggatgtg attaaagata tcgttgaccc gaaaaaactg
     1621 ggttattggg cacacgaatc gacctttaaa cgtgctaaat acctgcgcca gaaaacgtac
     1681 atccaagaca tctacatgaa agaagtcgat ggcaaactgg tggaaggttc accggatgac
     1741 tataccgaca ttaaattttc ggtgaaatgc gccggcatga ccgataaaat taagaaagaa
     1801 gtgacgttcg aaaatttcaa agtgggtttc agtcgcaaaa tgaaaccgaa accggtccaa
     1861 gttccgggcg gcgttgtgct ggtcgatgac accttcacga tcaaataagc tttgagacca
     1921 ctcatcgcga ctagtagcgg ccgctgcagt ccggcaaaaa agggcaaggt gtcaccaccc
     1981 tgcccttttt ctttaaaacc gaaaagatta cttcgcgtta tgcaggcttc ctcgctcact
     2041 gactcgctgc gctcggtcgt tcggctgcgg cgagcggtat cagctcactc aaaggcggta
     2101 atacggttat ccacagaatc aggggataac gcaggaaaga acatgtgagc aaaaggccag
     2161 caaaaggcca ggaaccgtaa aaaggccgcg ttgctggcgt ttttccacag gctccgcccc
     2221 cctgacgagc atcacaaaaa tcgacgctca agtcagaggt ggcgaaaccc gacaggacta
     2281 taaagatacc aggcgtttcc ccctggaagc tccctcgtgc gctctcctgt tccgaccctg
     2341 ccgcttaccg gatacctgtc cgcctttctc ccttcgggaa gcgtggcgct ttctcatagc
     2401 tcacgctgta ggtatctcag ttcggtgtag gtcgttcgct ccaagctggg ctgtgtgcac
     2461 gaaccccccg ttcagcccga ccgctgcgcc ttatccggta actatcgtct tgagtccaac
     2521 ccggtaagac acgacttatc gccactggca gcagccactg gtaacaggat tagcagagcg
     2581 aggtatgtag gcggtgctac agagttcttg aagtggtggc ctaactacgg ctacactaga
     2641 agaacagtat ttggtatctg cgctctgctg aagccagtta ccttcggaaa aagagttggt
     2701 agctcttgat ccggcaaaca aaccaccgct ggtagcggtg gtttttttgt ttgcaagcag
     2761 cagattacgc gcagaaaaaa aggatctcaa gaagatcctt tgatcttttc tacggggtct
     2821 gacgctcagt ggaacgaaaa ctcacgttaa gggattttgg tcatgagatt atcaaaaagg
     2881 atcttcacct agatcctttt aaattaaaaa tgaagtttta aatcaatcta aagtatatat
     2941 gagtaaactt ggtctgacag ctcgaggctt ggattctcac caataaaaaa cgcccggcgg
     3001 caaccgagcg ttctgaacaa atccagatgg agttctgagg tcattactgg atctatcaac
     3061 aggagtccaa gcgagctcga tatcaaatta cgccccgccc tgccactcat cgcagtactg
     3121 ttgtaattca ttaagcattc tgccgacatg gaagccatca caaacggcat gatgaacctg
     3181 aatcgccagc ggcatcagca ccttgtcgcc ttgcgtataa tatttgccca tggtgaaaac
     3241 gggggcgaag aagttgtcca tattggccac gtttaaatca aaactggtga aactcaccca
     3301 gggattggct gaaacgaaaa acatattctc aataaaccct ttagggaaat aggccaggtt
     3361 ttcaccgtaa cacgccacat cttgcgaata tatgtgtaga aactgccgga aatcgtcgtg
     3421 gtattcactc cagagcgatg aaaacgtttc agtttgctca tggaaaacgg tgtaacaagg
     3481 gtgaacacta tcccatatca ccagctcacc gtctttcatt gccatacgaa attccggatg
     3541 agcattcatc aggcgggcaa gaatgtgaat aaaggccgga taaaacttgt gcttattttt
     3601 ctttacggtc tttaaaaagg ccgtaatatc cagctgaacg gtctggttat aggtacattg
     3661 agcaactgac tgaaatgcct caaaatgttc tttacgatgc cattgggata tatcaacggt
     3721 ggtatatcca gtgatttttt tctccatttt agcttcctta gctcctgaaa atctcgataa
     3781 ctcaaaaaat acgcccggta gtgatcttat ttcattatgg tgaaagttgg aacctcttac
     3841 gtgcccgatc aactcgagtg ccacctgacg tctaagaaac cattattatc atgacattaa
     3901 cctataaaaa taggcgtatc acgaggcaga atttcagata aaaaaaatcc ttagctttcg
     3961 ctaaggatga tttctggaat tcgcggccgc ttctagagcg atgagtctgg gttgaaggct
     4021 ctcaagggca tcggtcgaga tcccggtgcc taatgagtga gctaacttac attaattgcg
     4081 ttgcgctcac tgcccgcttt ccagtcggga aacctgtcgt gccagctgca ttaatgaatc
     4141 ggccaacgcg cggggagagg cggtttgcgt attgggcgcc agggtggttt ttcttttcac
     4201 cagtgagact ggcaacagct gattgccctt caccgcctgg ccctgagaga gttgcagcaa
     4261 gcggtccacg ctggtttgcc ccagcaggcg aaaatcctgt ttgatggtgg ttaacggcgg
     4321 gatataacat gagctgtctt cggtatcgtc gtatcccact accgagatat ccgcaccaac
     4381 gcgcagcccg gactcggtaa tggcgcgcat tgcgcccagc gccatctgat cgttggcaac
     4441 cagcatcgca gtgggaacga tgccctcatt cagcatttgc atggtttgtt gaaaaccgga
     4501 catggcactc cagtcgcctt cccgttccgc tatcggctga atttgattgc gagtgagata
     4561 tttatgccag ccagccagac gcagacgcgc cgagacagaa cttaatgggc ccgctaacag
     4621 cgcgatttgc tggtgaccca atgcgaccag atgctccacg cccagtcgcg taccgtcttc
     4681 atgggagaaa ataatactgt tgatgggtgt ctggtcagag acatcaagaa ataacgccgg
     4741 aacattagtg caggcagctt ccacagcaat ggcatcctgg tcatccagcg gatagttaat
     4801 gatcagccca ctgacgcgtt gcgcgagaag attgtgcacc gccgctttac aggcttcgac
     4861 gccgcttcgt tctaccatcg acaccaccac gctggcaccc agttgatcgg cgcgagattt
     4921 aatcgccgcg acaatttgcg acggcgcgtg cagggccaga ctggaggtgg caacgccaat
     4981 cagcaacgac tgtttgcccg ccagttgttg tgccacgcgg ttgggaatgt aattcagctc
     5041 cgccatcgcc gcttccactt tttcccgcgt tttcgcagaa acgtggctgg cctggttcac
     5101 cacgcgggaa acggtctgat aagagacacc ggcatactct gcgacatcgt ataacgttac
     5161 tggtttcaca ttcaccaccc tgaattgact ctcttccggg cgctatcatg ccataccgcg
     5221 aaaggttttg cgccattcga tggtgtccgg gatctcgacg ctctccctta tgcgactcct
     5281 gcattaggaa gcagcccagt agtaggttga ggccgttgag caccgccgcc gcaaggaatg
     5341 gtgcatgcaa ggagatggcg cccaacagtc ccccggccac ggggcctgcc accataccca
     5401 cgccgaaaca agcgctcatg agcccgaagt ggcgagcccg atcttcccca tcggtgatgt
     5461 cggcgatata ggcgccagca accgcacctg tggcgccggt gatgccggcc acgatgcgtc
     5521 cggcg
//
