Features (pLannotate 1.2.2; 17 found; start..end, strand, type, name):
    897..918     +  protein_bind   CAP binding site: CAP binding activates transcription in the presence of cAMP. E. coli catabolite activator protein
    973..994     -  misc_feature   BioBrick prefix: BioBrick prefix for parts that do not start with "ATG"
    997..1040    +  terminator     bacterial terminator: putative bacterial transcription terminator
   1126..1223    +  promoter       cat promoter: promoter of the E. coli cat gene encoding chloramphenicol acetyltransferase
   1224..1880    +  CDS            cat: CAT_ECOLX - Experimental evidence at protein level: Swiss-Prot protein existence level 1. This enzyme is an effector of chloramphenicol resistance in bacteria. From Escherichia coli. This protein is used as a marker in many commonly used cloning vectors, such as pACYC184.
   1904..1998    +  terminator     lambda t0 terminator: transcription terminator from phage lambda
   2181..2769    +  rep_origin     ori: high-copy-number ColE1/pMB1/pBR322/pUC origin of replication
   2964..3021    -  terminator     his operon terminator: This putative transcriptin terminator from the E. coli his operon has a 2-bp deletion introduced during synthesis. Its efficiency has not been determined.
   3022..3041    -  misc_feature   BioBrick suffix: universal suffix for all parts
   3066..4781    -  CDS            2: DPOL_BPPH2 - Experimental evidence at protein level: Swiss-Prot protein existence level 1. Polymerase responsible for protein-primed viral DNA replication by strand displacement with high processivity and fidelity (PubMed:3863101) (PubMed:2498321). To start replication, the DNA polymerase forms a heterodimer with a free primer terminal protein (TP), recognizes the replication origins at both 5' ends of the linear chromosome, and initiates replication using as primer the OH-group of Ser-232 of the TP (PubMed:22210885). This polymerase possesses three enzymatic activities: DNA synthesis (polymer
   4830..4847    -  CDS            capTEV™ (fragment): composite tag for in vivo biotinylation, TEV protease cleavage, and 6xHis tagging
   4860..4882    -  RBS            RBS: efficient ribosome binding site from bacteriophage T7 gene 10 (Olins and Rangwala, 1989)
   4897..4921    -  protein_bind   lac operator: The lac repressor binds to the lac operator to inhibit transcription in E. coli. This inhibition can be relieved by adding lactose or isopropyl-β-D-thiogalactopyranoside (IPTG). lac repressor encoded by lacI
   4922..4940    -  promoter       T7 promoter: promoter for bacteriophage T7 RNA polymerase
   4962..5241    +  CDS            TcR (fragment): tetracycline efflux protein; tet; confers resistance to tetracycline
   5249..5326    +  promoter       lacI promoter: lacI
   5327..884     +  CDS            lacI (across the origin): lac repressor; lacI; The lac repressor binds to the lac operator to inhibit transcription in E. coli. This inhibition can be relieved by adding lactose or isopropyl-β-D-thiogalactopyranoside (IPTG).
>Addgene plasmid #229032 | pTE5425 | addgene full sequence | sequence record 466060 | Addgene NGS Result
GCCACCTCCAGTCTGGCCCTGCACGCGCCGTCGCAAATTGTCGCGGCGATTAAATCTCGCGCCGATCAAC
TGGGTGCCAGCGTGGTGGTGTCGATGGTAGAACGAAGCGGCGTCGAAGCCTGTAAAGCGGCGGTGCACAA
TCTTCTCGCGCAACGCGTCAGTGGGCTGATCATTAACTATCCGCTGGATGACCAGGATGCCATTGCTGTG
GAAGCTGCCTGCACTAATGTTCCGGCGTTATTTCTTGATGTCTCTGACCAGACACCCATCAACAGTATTA
TTTTCTCCCATGAAGACGGTACGCGACTGGGCGTGGAGCATCTGGTCGCATTGGGTCACCAGCAAATCGC
GCTGTTAGCGGGCCCATTAAGTTCTGTCTCGGCGCGTCTGCGTCTGGCTGGCTGGCATAAATATCTCACT
CGCAATCAAATTCAGCCGATAGCGGAACGGGAAGGCGACTGGAGTGCCATGTCCGGTTTTCAACAAACCA
TGCAAATGCTGAATGAGGGCATCGTTCCCACTGCGATGCTGGTTGCCAACGATCAGATGGCGCTGGGCGC
AATGCGCGCCATTACCGAGTCCGGGCTGCGCGTTGGTGCGGATATCTCGGTAGTGGGATACGACGATACC
GAAGACAGCTCATGTTATATCCCGCCGTTAACCACCATCAAACAGGATTTTCGCCTGCTGGGGCAAACCA
GCGTGGACCGCTTGCTGCAACTCTCTCAGGGCCAGGCGGTGAAGGGCAATCAGCTGTTGCCAGTCTCACT
GGTGAAAAGAAAAACCACCCTGGCGCCCAATACGCAAACCGCCTCTCCCCGCGCGTTGGCCGATTCATTA
ATGCAGCTGGCACGACAGTTTCCCGACTGGAAAGCGGGCAGTGAGCGCAACGCAATTAATGTAAGTTAGC
TCACTCATTAGGCACCGGGATCTCGACCGATGCCCTTGAGAGCCTTCAACCCAGACTCATCGCTCTAGAA
GCGGCCGCGAATTCCAGAAATCATCCTTAGCGAAAGCTAAGGATTTTTTTTATCTGAAATTCTGCCTCGT
GATACGCCTATTTTTATAGGTTAATGTCATGATAATAATGGTTTCTTAGACGTCAGGTGGCACTCGAGTT
GATCGGGCACGTAAGAGGTTCCAACTTTCACCATAATGAAATAAGATCACTACCGGGCGTATTTTTTGAG
TTATCGAGATTTTCAGGAGCTAAGGAAGCTAAAATGGAGAAAAAAATCACTGGATATACCACCGTTGATA
TATCCCAATGGCATCGTAAAGAACATTTTGAGGCATTTCAGTCAGTTGCTCAATGTACCTATAACCAGAC
CGTTCAGCTGGATATTACGGCCTTTTTAAAGACCGTAAAGAAAAATAAGCACAAGTTTTATCCGGCCTTT
ATTCACATTCTTGCCCGCCTGATGAATGCTCATCCGGAATTTCGTATGGCAATGAAAGACGGTGAGCTGG
TGATATGGGATAGTGTTCACCCTTGTTACACCGTTTTCCATGAGCAAACTGAAACGTTTTCATCACTCTG
GAGTGAATACCACGACGATTTCCGGCAGTTTCTACACATATATTCGCAAGATGTGGCGTGTTACGGTGAA
AACCTGGCCTATTTCCCTAAAGGGTTTATTGAGAATATGTTTTTCGTATCAGCCAATCCCTGGGTGAGTT
TCACCAGTTTTGATTTAAACGTGGCCAATATGGACAACTTCTTCGCCCCCGTTTTCACCATGGGCAAATA
TTATACGCAAGGCGACAAGGTGCTGATGCCGCTGGCGATTCAGGTTCATCATGCCGTTTGTGATGGCTTC
CATGTCGGCAGAATGCTTAATGAATTACAACAGTACTGCGACGAGTGGCAGGGCGGGGCGTAATTTGATA
TCGAGCTCGCTTGGACTCCTGTTGATAGATCCAGTAATGACCTCAGAACTCCATCTGGATTTGTTCAGAA
CGCTCGGTTGCCGCCGGGCGTTTTTTATTGGTGAGAATCCAAGCCTCGAGCTGTCAGACCAAGTTTACTC
ATATATACTTTAGATTGATTTAAAACTTCATTTTTAATTTAAAAGGATCTAGGTGAAGATCCTTTTTGAT
AATCTCATGACCAAAATCCCTTAACGTGAGTTTTCGTTCCACTGAGCGTCAGACCCCGTAGAAAAGATCA
AAGGATCTTCTTGAGATCCTTTTTTTCTGCGCGTAATCTGCTGCTTGCAAACAAAAAAACCACCGCTACC
AGCGGTGGTTTGTTTGCCGGATCAAGAGCTACCAACTCTTTTTCCGAAGGTAACTGGCTTCAGCAGAGCG
CAGATACCAAATACTGTTCTTCTAGTGTAGCCGTAGTTAGGCCACCACTTCAAGAACTCTGTAGCACCGC
CTACATACCTCGCTCTGCTAATCCTGTTACCAGTGGCTGCTGCCAGTGGCGATAAGTCGTGTCTTACCGG
GTTGGACTCAAGACGATAGTTACCGGATAAGGCGCAGCGGTCGGGCTGAACGGGGGGTTCGTGCACACAG
CCCAGCTTGGAGCGAACGACCTACACCGAACTGAGATACCTACAGCGTGAGCTATGAGAAAGCGCCACGC
TTCCCGAAGGGAGAAAGGCGGACAGGTATCCGGTAAGCGGCAGGGTCGGAACAGGAGAGCGCACGAGGGA
GCTTCCAGGGGGAAACGCCTGGTATCTTTATAGTCCTGTCGGGTTTCGCCACCTCTGACTTGAGCGTCGA
TTTTTGTGATGCTCGTCAGGGGGGCGGAGCCTGTGGAAAAACGCCAGCAACGCGGCCTTTTTACGGTTCC
TGGCCTTTTGCTGGCCTTTTGCTCACATGTTCTTTCCTGCGTTATCCCCTGATTCTGTGGATAACCGTAT
TACCGCCTTTGAGTGAGCTGATACCGCTCGCCGCAGCCGAACGACCGAGCGCAGCGAGTCAGTGAGCGAG
GAAGCCTGCATAACGCGAAGTAATCTTTTCGGTTTTAAAGAAAAAGGGCAGGGTGGTGACACCTTGCCCT
TTTTTGCCGGACTGCAGCGGCCGCTACTAGTCGCGATGAGTGGTCTCAAAGCTTATTTGATCGTGAAGGT
GTCATCGACCAGCACAACGCCGCCCGGAACTTGGACCGGTTTCGGTTTCATTTTGCGACTGAAACCCACT
TTGAAATTTTCGAACGTCACTTCTTTCTTAATTTTATCGGTCATGCCGGCGCATTTCACCGAAAATTTAA
TGTCGGTATAGTCATCCGGTGAACCTTCCACCAGTTTGCCATCGACTTCTTTCATGTAGATGTCTTGGAT
GTACGTTTTCTGGCGCAGGTATTTAGCACGTTTAAAGGTCGATTCGTGTGCCCAATAACCCAGTTTTTTC
GGGTCAACGATATCTTTAATCACATCCGGGATTTCCGTGCCGGTCAGATGAATTGAGTCGGTATCACAGT
AGATAATGCGGTCATAGCACGCTTGTGCGGCGGTGATGGTGGTGTAACGTGCCCACGCGGTAATGAAAAC
ACCCATCGGCGTATACACCGGATCTTTGGTTTCTTCTTCGCCCAGGCGAAAACCCAGAGCGCCATTTTCT
TTCAGGTACGGGACTTTACCGGTAACATCCGGATTAGATGCAAATTTGCCATACAGGCTGTTCAGCATCA
GTTTAGCCAGCTGTTTGATTGCACCTTCAGACGTGGTTTTGATGTAGGTCCATTTGTCAATGAAATCTTT
AAACAGACCCGTGGTGGCTTTAAATTTCAGGCCGGAGATGTATTCAACGTTGTACAGATCGTAATGTTCT
TTCATCAGTTCCAGATCGACGTTACTCAGCCACAGGTCTGCGATTTCACCGCCAGAGCTTTTCAGGTATT
CGTTACCCTTATAGAAGCGGCTACGTTTGATTTGAATGGTCGGAATATAGCCTTCTTTCAGTTCAAATTC
ACAACGGATGTGCTGAATATGCAGCGGGTAGTCTTCATCCCAGACATATTTACCCTCGAAAACGATCGGT
TCGCCATACGGCAGCAGGCGGGAGTACATCTGAGCCGGATACAGACTATTCACTTCAAAGACCATACCCT
CGCCAATTTCTTTTTCTTTGAAACGGTCGTTCAGCCACGTAAAACCGCCGCGGTATGCATAACGAACTTC
TTTATCCAGACCCAGGCTCAGGGTCGGGAACACTTTCTTAAATTTTTTCGTGGTGATGATATCTTTGAAA
CCTTTCAGGGAGTCACTGCCGGCGGTCATGCGATCCAGGCCTTGTTTAAACTGAATCAGCAGAGCTTCTG
CGATAATCTGGATATCGTTTTTAATGTACGCATATTCTTCCGGCGTGATTTTGTAACCAACCGGACGTTC
TTTGTGATAGTCAATATCGCCTTTCAGGACGGTCAGTTTGAAATCTTTCGCAATTTTCTTCACCGGAAAC
GGCAGTTTTTTCAGGCTGTCATAGATCACGGTATGAATTTTGCGTTTACCTTTGTAGCCCAGGCAGATAT
CAATCATATACCATTGGCCCATACGAGAGATAATCGTATTATAGGTGTTCGGCAGACCATCGGCGCTCCA
TTTAAAGCCATTACGTTCCAGCCAGTTGATAATGAACGCACCATCAAATTTCAGATTGTGGAAGTACAGG
TCGGCCTGAACTTTCAGCACCCACGCCATAAATTCATCCAGCGAGTTGCCAATTTTATATTCTGAATGGT
CTTCGATGTTCATATAACCATAGGCCCAGACACGGCAATCTTCAACTTTCGTCGTCGTTTCAAAATCGCA
GCTGTACATTTTACGCGGCATTCGAGACCCATGACGACCTTCGATATGGCCGCTGCTGTGATGATGATGA
TGATGATGATGATGATGGCCCATGGTATATCTCCTTCTTAAAGTTAAACAAAATTATTTCTAGAGGGGAA
TTGTTATCCGCTCACAATTCCCCTATAGTGAGTCGTATTAATTTCGCGGGATCGAGATCTCGATCCTCTA
CGCCGGACGCATCGTGGCCGGCATCACCGGCGCCACAGGTGCGGTTGCTGGCGCCTATATCGCCGACATC
ACCGATGGGGAAGATCGGGCTCGCCACTTCGGGCTCATGAGCGCTTGTTTCGGCGTGGGTATGGTGGCAG
GCCCCGTGGCCGGGGGACTGTTGGGCGCCATCTCCTTGCATGCACCATTCCTTGCGGCGGCGGTGCTCAA
CGGCCTCAACCTACTACTGGGCTGCTTCCTAATGCAGGAGTCGCATAAGGGAGAGCGTCGAGATCCCGGA
CACCATCGAATGGCGCAAAACCTTTCGCGGTATGGCATGATAGCGCCCGGAAGAGAGTCAATTCAGGGTG
GTGAATGTGAAACCAGTAACGTTATACGATGTCGCAGAGTATGCCGGTGTCTCTTATCAGACCGTTTCCC
GCGTGGTGAACCAGGCCAGCCACGTTTCTGCGAAAACGCGGGAAAAAGTGGAAGCGGCGATGGCGGAGCT
GAATTACATTCCCAACCGCGTGGCACAACAACTGGCGGGCAAACAGTCGTTGCTGATTGGCGTT
